Addgene plasmid #228675: pMB.BIG1a
Purpose: (Empty Backbone) Moclo Baculo toolkit level 2 backbone (biGBac compatible)
Depositing lab: Chen Davidovich. Depositing organization: Monash University. Publication: Modular cloning of multigene vectors for the baculovirus system and yeast. Lai Z, Flanigan SF, Boudes M, Davidovich C. J Mol Biol. 2025 Jan 13:168943. doi: 10.1016/j.jmb.2025.168943. PubMed 39814169.
Backbone
  Vector backbone: pFastBac1
  Vector type: Insect Expression
Growth in bacteria
  Bacterial resistance: Ampicillin and Gentamicin, 100 & 10 μg/mL
  Growth temperature: 37°C
  Growth strain: DH5alpha
  Copy number: High Copy
Gene/Insert
  Gene/Insert name: None
  Mutation: GentR R98K
Terms and licenses: Academic/Nonprofit Terms; Industry Terms: Not Available to Industry
Depositor comments: Spacer with PmeI cleavage site and biGBac linker sequence A&B
How to cite: pMB.BIG1a was a gift from Chen Davidovich (Addgene plasmid # 228675 ; http://n2t.net/addgene:228675 ; RRID:Addgene_228675)
