[The description below was written by a language model from this plasmid's Addgene catalogue record and pLannotate feature annotations shown in this document.]
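Description:
pMB.BIG1a is an empty level 2 acceptor backbone from the MoClo Baculo modular cloning toolkit. It is derived from pFastBac1, classed as an insect expression vector, and designed to be compatible with the biGBac multigene assembly system. It carries no insert. In place of a cargo, the depositor notes a spacer containing a PmeI cleavage site and the biGBac linker sequences A and B, which presumably serve as the opening point and assembly junctions for incoming expression cassettes. The feature table does not annotate this spacer, and no insect promoter or polyadenylation signal is annotated either, as expected for a backbone that receives its transcription units from lower-level toolkit parts.

The 5.9 kb plasmid replicates in E. coli from a high-copy ColE1/pUC-type origin and also has an f1 phage origin. Selection is with ampicillin (bla under its own promoter) and gentamicin. The gentamicin acetyltransferase gene, driven by the class 1 integron Pc promoter, lies between the Tn7R and Tn7L ends. This forms a mini-Tn7 element of the kind used in Bac-to-Bac-style workflows, where Tn7 transposition moves the marker and any cargo cloned between the ends into a bacmid for producing recombinant baculovirus. The record lists an R98K change in the gentamicin resistance gene but does not give the reason for it.

Outside the Tn7 ends, the annotation also finds a complete aadA spectinomycin/streptomycin resistance gene, along with short integrase and gentamicin-gene fragments. Spectinomycin is not listed among the catalogue selection markers. The plasmid is intended for assembling multigene constructs for baculovirus-mediated protein expression in insect cells.
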