Features (pLannotate 1.2.2; 13 found; start..end, strand, type, name):
      1..589     +  rep_origin     ori: high-copy-number ColE1/pMB1/pBR322/pUC origin of replication
    775..824     -  misc_feature   bom (fragment): basis of mobility region from pBR322
    892..1116    -  mobile_element Tn7R: mini-Tn7 element (right end of the Tn7 transposon) Tn7
   1183..1716    -  CDS            GmR: gentamycin acetyltransferase; aacC1; confers resistance to gentamycin
   1905..1933    -  promoter       Pc promoter: intI1 (promoter lies within the coding sequence); class 1 integron promoter
   1911..2231    -  CDS            YPR2_ECOLX (fragment): Protein predicted: Swiss-Prot protein existence level 4. From Escherichia coli.
   2716..2881    -  mobile_element Tn7L: mini-Tn7 element (left end of the Tn7 transposon) Tn7
   3176..3256    -  CDS            int (fragment): INT2_ECOLX - Protein inferred from homology: Swiss-Prot protein existence level 3. Putative integrase believed to be involved in the insertion of antibiotic resistance genes into plasmids and transposons. From Escherichia coli.
   3342..3398    +  CDS            GmR (fragment): gentamycin acetyltransferase; aacC1; confers resistance to gentamycin
   3405..4196    +  CDS            SmR: aminoglycoside adenylyltransferase (Murphy, 1985); aadA; confers resistance to spectinomycin and streptomycin
   4243..4698    +  rep_origin     f1 ori (sequence partly withheld): f1 bacteriophage origin of replication; arrow indicates direction of (+) strand synthesis
   4725..4829    +  promoter       AmpR promoter: bla
   4830..5690    +  CDS            AmpR: β-lactamase; bla; confers resistance to ampicillin, carbenicillin, and related antibiotics
>Addgene plasmid #228675 | pMB.BIG1a | addgene full sequence | sequence record 456223 | Addgene NGS Result
TTGAGATCCTTTTTTTCTGCGCGTAATCTGCTGCTTGCAAACAAAAAAACCACCGCTACCAGCGGTGGTT
TGTTTGCCGGATCAAGAGCTACCAACTCTTTTTCCGAAGGTAACTGGCTTCAGCAGAGCGCAGATACCAA
ATACTGTCCTTCTAGTGTAGCCGTAGTTAGGCCACCACTTCAAGAACTCTGTAGCACCGCCTACATACCT
CGCTCTGCTAATCCTGTTACCAGTGGCTGCTGCCAGTGGCGATAAGTCGTGTCTTACCGGGTTGGACTCA
AGACGATAGTTACCGGATAAGGCGCAGCGGTCGGGCTGAACGGGGGGTTCGTGCACACAGCCCAGCTTGG
AGCGAACGACCTACACCGAACTGAGATACCTACAGCGTGAGCTATGAGAAAGCGCCACGCTTCCCGAAGG
GAGAAAGGCGGACAGGTATCCGGTAAGCGGCAGGGTCGGAACAGGAGAGCGCACGAGGGAGCTTCCAGGG
GGAAACGCCTGGTATCTTTATAGTCCTGTCGGGTTTCGCCACCTCTGACTTGAGCGTCGATTTTTGTGAT
GCTCGTCAGGGGGGCGGAGCCTATGGAAAAACGCCAGCAACGCGGCCTTTTTACGGTTCCTGGCCTTTTG
CTGGCCTTTTGCTCACATGTTCTTTCCTGCGTTATCCCCTGATTCTGTGGATAACCGTATTACCGCCTTT
GAGTGAGCTGATACCGCTCGCCGCAGCCGAACGACCGAGCGCAGCGAGTCAGTGAGCGAGGAAGCGGAAG
AGCGCCTGATGCGGTATTTTCTCCTTACGCATCTGTGCGGTATTTCACACCGCAGACCAGCCGCGTAACC
TGGCAAAATCGGTTACGGTTGAGTAATAAATGGATGCCCTGCGTAAGCGGGTGTGGGCGGACAATAAAGT
CTTAAACTGAACAAAATAGATCTAAACTATGACAATAAAGTCTTAAACTAGACAGAATAGTTGTAAACTG
AAATCAGTCCAGTTATGCTGTGAAAAAGCATACTGGACTTTTGTTATGGCTAAAGCAAACTCTTCATTTT
CTGAAGTGCAAATTGCCCGTCGTATTAAAGAGGGGCGTGGCCAAGGGCATGGTAAAGACTATATTCGCGG
CGTTGTGACAATTTACCGAACAACTCCGCGGCCGGGAAGCCGATCTCGGCTTGAACGAATTGTTAGGTGG
CGGTACTTGGGTCGATATCAAAGTGCATCACTTCTTCCCGTATGCCCAACTTTGTATAGAGAGCCACTGC
GGGATCGTCACCGTAATCTGCTTGCACGTAGATCACATAAGCACCAAGCGCGTTGGCCTCATGCTTGAGG
AGATTGATGAGCGCGGTGGCAATGCCCTGCCTCCGGTGCTCGCCGGAGACTGCGAGATCATAGATATAGA
TCTCACTACGCGGCTGCTCAAACTTGGGCAGAACGTAAGCCGCGAGAGCGCCAACAACCGCTTCTTGGTC
GAAGGCAGCAAGCGCGATGAATGTCTTACTACGGAGCAAGTTCCCGAGGTAATCGGAGTCCGGCTGATGT
TGGGAGTAGGTGGCTACGTCGCCGAACTCACGACCGAAAAGATCAAGAGCAGCCCGCATGGATTTGACTT
GGTCAGGGCCGAGCCTACATGTGCGAATGATGCCCATACTTGAGCCACCTAACTTTGTTTTAGGGCGACT
GCCCTGCTGCGTAACATCGTTGCTGCTGCGTAACATCGTTGCTGCTCCATAACATCAAACATCGACCCAC
GGCGTAACGCGCTTGCTGCTTGGATGCCCGAGGCATAGACTGTACAAAAAAACAGTCATAACAAGCCATG
AAAACCGCCACTGCGCCGTTACCACCGCTGCGTTCGGTCAAGGTTCTGGACCAGTTGCGTGAGCGCATAC
GCTACTTGCATTACAGTTTACGAACCGAACAGGCTTATGTCAACTGGGTTCGTGCCTTCATCCGTTTCCA
CGGTGTGCGTCACCCGGCAACCTTGGGCAGCAGCGAAGTCGAGGCATTTCTGTCCTGGCTGGCGAACGAG
CGCAAGGTTTCGGACTCCACGCATCGTCAGGCATTGGCGGCCTTGCTGTTCTTCTACGGCAAGGTGCTGT
GCACGGATCTGCCCTGGCTTCAGGAGATCGGAAGACCTCGGCCGTCGCGGCGCTTGCCGGTGGTGCTGAC
CCCGGATGAAGTGGTTCGCATCCTCGGTTTTCTGGAAGGCGAGCATCGTTTGTTCGCCCAGGACTCTAGC
TATAGTTCCCTGAATTCGCATCTAGAGTTTAAACGCTCTATGGTCTAAAGTTTCTGATGAGACGTGGTAG
AGCCACAAACAGCCGGTACAAGCAACGATCTCCAGGACCATCTGAATCATGCGCGGATGACACGAACTCA
CGACGGCGATCACAGACATTAACCCACAGTACAGACACTGCGACAACGTGGCAATTCGTCGCAATACAAC
GACTAGAGATCTATGTGAGGATCCTAACTCGAGATCGAGCTGGAAATCTGCTCGTCAGTGGTGCTCACAC
TGACGAATCATGTACAGATCATACCGATGACTGCCTGGCGACTCACAACTAAGCAAGACAGCCGGAACCA
GCGCCGGCGAACACCACTGCATATATGGCATATCACAACAGTCCACGTCTCAAGCAAAACTATATCTCAA
TCGGGGTTTAAACGTTACAGAGATGTTACGAACCACTAGTGCACTGCAGTACATCAACCAGATAAGTGAA
ATCTAGTTCCAAACTATTTTGTCATTTTTAATTTTCGTATTAGCTTACGACGCTACACCCAGTTCCCATC
TATTTTGTCACTCTTCCCTAAATAATCCTTAAAAACTCCATTTCCACCCCTCCCAGTTCCCAACTATTTT
GTCCGCCCACAGCGGGGCATTTTTCTTCCTGTTATGTTTTTAATCAAACATCCTGCCAACTCCATGTGAC
AAACCGTCATCTTCGGCTACTTTTTCTCTGTCACAGAATGAAAATTTTTCTGTCATCTCTTCGTTATTAA
TGTTTGTAATTGACTGAATATCAACGCTTATTTGCAGCCTGAACTGGGAGGCAGAATAAATGATCATATC
GTCAATTATTACCTCCACGGGGAGAGCCTGAGCAAACTGGCCTCAGGCATTTGAGAAGCACACGGTCACA
CTGCTTCCGGTAGTCAATAAACCGGTAAGTAGCGTATGCGCTCACGCAACTGGTCCAGAACCTTGACCGA
ACGCAGCGGTGGTAACGGCGCAGTGGCGGTTTTCATGGCTTGTTATGACTGTTTTTTTGGGGTACAGTCT
ATGCCTCGGGCATCCAAGCAGCAAGCGCGTTACGCCGTGGGTCGATGTTTGATGTTATGGAGCAGCAACG
ATGTTACGCAGCAGGGCAGTCGCCCTAAAACAAAGTTAAACATCATGAGGGAAGCGGTGATCGCCGAAGT
ATCGACTCAACTATCAGAGGTAGTTGGCGTCATCGAGCGCCATCTCGAACCGACGTTGCTGGCCGTACAT
TTGTACGGCTCCGCAGTGGATGGCGGCCTGAAGCCACACAGTGATATTGATTTGCTGGTTACGGTGACCG
TAAGGCTTGATGAAACAACGCGGCGAGCTTTGATCAACGACCTTTTGGAAACTTCGGCTTCCCCTGGAGA
GAGCGAGATTCTCCGCGCTGTAGAAGTCACCATTGTTGTGCACGACGACATCATTCCGTGGCGTTATCCA
GCTAAGCGCGAACTGCAATTTGGAGAATGGCAGCGCAATGACATTCTTGCAGGTATCTTCGAGCCAGCCA
CGATCGACATTGATCTGGCTATCTTGCTGACAAAAGCAAGAGAACATAGCGTTGCCTTGGTAGGTCCAGC
GGCGGAGGAACTCTTTGATCCGGTTCCTGAACAGGATCTATTTGAGGCGCTAAATGAAACCTTAACGCTA
TGGAACTCGCCGCCCGACTGGGCTGGCGATGAGCGAAATGTAGTGCTTACGTTGTCCCGCATTTGGTACA
GCGCAGTAACCGGCAAAATCGCGCCGAAGGATGTCGCTGCCGACTGGGCAATGGAGCGCCTGCCGGCCCA
GTATCAGCCCGTCATACTTGAAGCTAGACAGGCTTATCTTGGACAAGAAGAAGATCGCTTGGCCTCGCGC
GCAGATCAGTTGGAAGAATTTGTCCACTACGTGAAAGGCGAGATCACCAAGGTAGTCGGCAAATAATGTC
TAACAATTCGTTCAAGCCGACGGATTGGCGAATGGGGGG
[127 nt withheld, positions 4240-4366]
C
[91 nt withheld, positions 4368-4458]
A
[49 nt withheld, positions 4460-4508]
CCTTTGACGTTGGAGTCCACGTTCTTT
[37 nt withheld, positions 4536-4572]
ACCCTATCTCGGTCTATTCTTTTGATTTATAAGGGATTTTGCCGATTTCGGCCTATTGGTTAAAAAATGA
GCTGATTTAACAAAAATTTAACGCGAATTTTAACAAAATATTAACGTTTACAATTTCAGGTGGCACTTTT
CGGGGAAATGTGCGCGGAACCCCTATTTGTTTATTTTTCTAAATACATTCAAATATGTATCCGCTCATGA
GACAATAACCCTGATAAATGCTTCAATAATATTGAAAAAGGAAGAGTATGAGTATTCAACATTTCCGTGT
CGCCCTTATTCCCTTTTTTGCGGCATTTTGCCTTCCTGTTTTTGCTCACCCAGAAACGCTGGTGAAAGTA
AAAGATGCTGAAGATCAGTTGGGTGCACGAGTGGGTTACATCGAACTGGATCTCAACAGCGGTAAGATCC
TTGAGAGTTTTCGCCCCGAAGAACGTTTTCCAATGATGAGCACTTTTAAAGTTCTGCTATGTGGCGCGGT
ATTATCCCGTATTGACGCCGGGCAAGAGCAACTCGGTCGCCGCATACACTATTCTCAGAATGACTTGGTT
GAGTACTCACCAGTCACAGAAAAGCATCTTACGGATGGCATGACAGTAAGAGAATTATGCAGTGCTGCCA
TAACCATGAGTGATAACACTGCGGCCAACTTACTTCTGACAACGATCGGAGGACCGAAGGAGCTAACCGC
TTTTTTGCACAACATGGGGGATCATGTAACTCGCCTTGATCGTTGGGAACCGGAGCTGAATGAAGCCATA
CCAAACGACGAGCGTGACACCACGATGCCTGTAGCAATGGCAACAACGTTGCGCAAACTATTAACTGGCG
AACTACTTACTCTAGCTTCCCGGCAACAATTAATAGACTGGATGGAGGCGGATAAAGTTGCAGGACCACT
TCTGCGCTCGGCCCTTCCGGCTGGCTGGTTTATTGCTGATAAATCTGGAGCCGGTGAGCGTGGTTCTCGC
GGTATCATTGCAGCACTGGGGCCAGATGGTAAGCCCTCCCGTATCGTAGTTATCTACACGACGGGGAGTC
AGGCAACTATGGATGAACGAAATAGACAGATCGCTGAGATAGGTGCCTCACTGATTAAGCATTGGTAACT
GTCAGACCAAGTTTACTCATATATACTTTAGATTGATTTAAAACTTCATTTTTAATTTAAAAGGATCTAG
GTGAAGATCCTTTTTGATAATCTCATGACCAAAATCCCTTAACGTGAGTTTTCGTTCCACTGAGCGTCAG
ACCCCGTAGAAAAGATCAAAGGATCTTC
